>Addgene plasmid #236795 | CHRM1-LgBiT Fusion Vector | addgene full sequence | sequence record 472395 | Addgene NGS Result
GCGACAGCAGCGGCCTGGAGGAGTCTCTGGTGAGCCCTCAGCCCCTGGCTGAGACCTCTCTGAGCTGCTG
CTGCTGCCACCCCCTTTGCCTGGCGTCTCGGAGCCCTGAAGGGCTGCCAGCTCCCGTGCTCGGTTCTCTG
TCTCCCGGTAGATGCGCCAGTAGAGCGTGCACATGACTGTGACAGGGAGGTAGAAGGCAGCCATGGCTGT
GCCAAAGGTGATGATGGGCTGGGAGAGGAACTGGATGTAGCACTGCCCAGCTAGCACTGTCCGCTCCCCT
ACCAGGTACTGCCAGAAGAGGATGGCTGGGGCCCAGAGCACAAAGGAAACCAGCCAGGCCAGGCCGATCA
TCAGAGCTGCCCGGCGGGGTGTGCGCTTGGCACGGTAGCTCAGGGGCCGAGTCACGGAGAAGTAGCGGTC
AAAGCTGATGAGCAGCAGATTCATGACGGAGGCATTGCTGGCCACATAGTCCAGGGCCAGCCAGAGGTCA
CAAGCCAGCGTGCCCAGAGCCCAGTGGCCCATGAGCAGGTACGTGGTATAGAGGTTCATGGAGAAGGTAC
CGATGATGAGGTCAGCACAGGCCAGGCTCAGCAGGAAGTAGTTATTGACTGTCTTGAGCTCCGTGTTGAC
CTTGAAAGAGATGAGTACCAGCAGGTTGCCTGTCACTGTGGCTAGCGACAGGAGGCCCGTGGTGATCCCA
ATGAAGGCCACTTGCCAGGGACCCTTTCCTGGTGCCAGGACGGTGATGTTGGGGCTGACAGCAGGTGGGG
CTGAAGTGTTCATGGCGATCGCTAGCTGCAAAAAGAACAAGTAGCTTGTATTCTATAGTGTCACCTAAAT
GGGCGATCTGACGGTTCACTAAACCAGCTCTGCTTATATAGGCCTCCCTGGCGCGCCACTAGTTATTAAT
AGTAATCAATTACGGGGTCATTAGTTCATAGCCCATATATGGAGTTCCGCGTTACATAACTTACGGTAAA
TGGCCCGCCTGGCTGACCGCCCAACGACCCCCGCCCATTGACGTCAATAATGACGTATGTTCCCATAGTA
ACGCCAATAGGGACTTTCCATTGACGTCAATGGGTGGAGTATTTACGGTAAACTGCCCACTTGGCAGTAC
ATCAAGTGTATCATATGCCAAGTCCGCCCCCTATTGACGTCAATGACGGTAAATGGCCCGCCTGGCATTA
TGCCCAGTACATGACCTTACGGGACTTTCCTACTTGGCAGTACATCTACGTATTAGTCATCGCTATTACC
ATGGTGATGCGGTTTTGGCAGTACACCAATGGGCGTGGATAGCGGTTTGACTCACGGGGATTTCCAAGTC
TCCACCCCATTGACGTCAATGGGAGTTTGTTTTGGCACCAAAATCAACGGGACTTTCCAAAATGTCGTAA
TAACCCCGCCCCGTTGACGCAAATGGGCGGTAGGCGTGTACGGTGGGAGGTCAAATCGAATTCTAATACT
GTTGACAATTAATCATCGGCATAGTATATCGGCATAGTATAATACGACAAGGTGAGGAACTAAACCCAGG
AGGCAGATCATGATTGAACAAGATGGATTGCACGCAGGTTCTCCGGCCGCTTGGGTGGAGAGGCTATTCG
GCTATGACTGGGCACAACAGACAATCGGCTGCTCTGATGCCGCCGTGTTCCGGCTGTCAGCGCAGGGGCG
CCCGGTTCTTTTTGTCAAGACCGACCTGTCCGGTGCCCTGAATGAACTGCAGGACGAGGCAGCGCGGCTA
TCGTGGCTGGCCACGACGGGCGTTCCTTGCGCAGCTGTGCTCGACGTTGTCACTGAAGCGGGAAGGGACT
GGCTGCTATTGGGCGAAGTGCCGGGGCAGGATCTCCTGTCATCTCACCTTGCTCCTGCCGAGAAAGTATC
CATCATGGCTGATGCAATGCGGCGGCTGCATACGCTTGATCCGGCTACCTGCCCATTCGACCACCAAGCG
AAACATCGCATCGAGCGAGCACGTACTCGGATGGAAGCCGGTCTTGTCGATCAGGATGATCTGGACGAAG
AGCATCAGGGGCTCGCGCCAGCCGAACTGTTCGCCAGGCTCAAGGCGCGCATGCCCGACGGCGAGGATCT
CGTCGTGACCCATGGCGATGCCTGCTTGCCGAATATCATGGTGGAAAATGGCCGCTTTTCTGGATTCATC
GACTGTGGCCGGCTGGGTGTGGCGGACCGCTATCAGGACATAGCGTTGGCTACCCGTGATATTGCTGAAG
AGCTTGGCGGCGAATGGGCTGACCGCTTCCTCGTGCTTTACGGTATCGCCGCTCCCGATTCGCAGCGCAT
CGCCTTCTATCGCCTTCTTGACGAGTTCTTCTGATTCGAAATGACCGACCAAGCGACGCCCAACCGGTAT
CAGCTCACTCAAAGGCGGTAATACGGTTATCCACAGAATCAGGGGATAACGCAGGAAAGAACATGTGAGC
AAAAGGCCAGCAAAAGGCCAGGAACCGTAAAAAGGCCGCGTTGCTGGCGTTTTTCCATAGGCTCCGCCCC
CCTGACGAGCATCACAAAAATCGACGCTCAAGTCAGAGGTGGCGAAACCCGACAGGACTATAAAGATACC
AGGCGTTTCCCCCTGGAAGCTCCCTCGTGCGCTCTCCTGTTCCGACCCTGCCGCTTACCGGATACCTGTC
CGCCTTTCTCCCTTCGGGAAGCGTGGCGCTTTCTCATAGCTCACGCTGTAGGTATCTCAGTTCGGTGTAG
GTCGTTCGCTCCAAGCTGGGCTGTGTGCACGAACCCCCCGTTCAGCCCGACCGCTGCGCCTTATCCGGTA
ACTATCGTCTTGAGTCCAACCCGGTAAGACACGACTTATCGCCACTGGCAGCAGCCACTGGTAACAGGAT
TAGCAGAGCGAGGTATGTAGGCGGTGCTACAGAGTTCTTGAAGTGGTGGCCTAACTACGGCTACACTAGA
AGGACAGTATTTGGTATCTGCGCTCTGCTGAAGCCAGTTACCTTCGGAAAAAGAGTTGGTAGCTCTTGAT
CCGGCAAACAAACCACCGCTGGTAGCGGTGGTTTTTTTGTTTGCAAGCAGCAGATTACGCGCAGAAAAAA
AGGATTTCAAGAAGATCCTTTGATCTTTTCTACGGGGTCTGACGCTCAGTGGAACGAAAACTCACGTTAA
GGGATTTTGGTCATGAGATTATCAAAAAGGATCTTCACCTAGATCCTTTTATAGTCCGGAATCGTCACAC
AAAAAACCAACACACAGATGTAATGAAAATAAAGATATTTTATTGCGGCCATCGTGATGGCTAGAGTCTA
AACTCGACCTACCTCCTTAGCGCGCGGTCGTGTACTGGGCCGGCGGTTGCCGCTGTCGGCCAGCACCTCG
ACGCAGCCGTCGGTCCATACGGCTGCGCTCCGGCGAGCGATTTGTGTGCGACCGACGGTGCCGGCCCCGC
TGCGGACGATGGCATCGCAGCGGCCTTGAGCCCAGGCAGCATCGTCGAAGTTGCCGTCCACGAGGCTCTG
GTAGAGCTGATCCAGGCCGATGCGCAGCATGTAGGCTCGCAGACGAGGGCTGCCGGCCAGCTCGGGATGC
CGGCGCTCGAAGTAGCGAGTCTGCTGCTCCATGCAAGCCAGCCAGGGCCGCCAGAAGAAGATGTTGGCCA
CCTCGTACTGACTGTCCCCGAACATAGCTTCGGACCAGTCGATTACGGCGGTGATGCGGCCGTTGTCGGT
CAGGACGTTGTTGCTGCCGAAGTCGGCATGGACGAGGTGGCGCACCTCGGGACAGTCTTCGGCCCACAGC
ATCAGTTCGTCCAGGGCTTGAGCTACGCTGGCGGACACGGTGTCGTCCATCACGGTCTGCCAGTGGTAGA
CATGGGGATCAGCAATGGCGCAAATGAAATCCCGCCAGGTTGTGTACTGGCCGATGCCTTGGGGCCCGAA
TGGGCCGAAGCCGCTGGTTTGACTGAGGTCGGCGGCGGCAATAGCATCCATAGCTTCGGCGACAGGCTGT
AACACAGCAGGCAGCTCTGTTTCGGGGAGGTCTTGGAGAGTAACGCCTTGGGCGCGTCTACTGATGCAGT
ATGTCAGGCTCTCGCTGAACTCGCCGATGTCCAACACTTCGGGGATGGGTAGTGCAGCGCTGGCGAAGTG
GCGGTACACGTAGCGGTCTTTGTAGAAGCCATCAGCGCAGCTATTCACCCGCAGTACATAGCCGCGTCCG
CCGACATCGAAGCTGAAGGCTCGGCTCTCTTCGCCCTCCGACAACTGCATCAGGTCGCTCACACTGTCGA
ACTTCTCGATGAGAAATTTTTCAACGCTGGTAGCGGTGAGTTCGGGCTTCTTCATGGTGGCGCTAGTGTC
AGAAGAATCGAGCTTTTTGCAAAAGCCTAGGCCTCCAAAAAAGCCTCCTCACTACTTCTGGAATAGCTCA
GAGGCCGAGGCGGCCTCGGCCTCTGCATAAATAAAAAAAATTAGTCAGCCATGGGGCGGAGAATGGGCGG
AACTGGGCGGAGTTAGGGGCGGGATGGGCGGAGTTAGGGGCGGGACTATGGTTGCTGACTAATTGAGATG
CATGCTTTGCATACTTCTGCCTGCTGGGGAGCCTGGGGACTTTCCACACCTGGTTGCTGACTAATTGAGA
TGCATGCTTTGCATACTTCTGCCTGCTGGGGAGCCTGGGGACTTTCCACACCCTAACTGACACACATTCC
ACAGCTGGTTCTTTCCGCCTCAGAAGGTACCTAACCAAGTTCCTCTTTCAGAGGTTATTTCAGGCCATGG
TGCTGCGCAAGACGCGTGACGTCGGCAGTGAAAAAAATGCTTTATTTGTGAAATTTGTGATGCTATTGCT
TTATTTGTAACCATTATAAGCTGCAATAAACAAGTTAACAACAACAATTGCATTCATTTTATGTTTCAGG
TTCAGGGGGAGGTGTGGGAGGTTTTTTAAAGCAAGTAAAACCTCTACAAATGTGGTATGGCTGATTATGA
TCCGCGGCCGCAATACGTCGACGTTATCAGCTGACTTCGTACGAGAGCCTAGGTGTTTCTAGAGTCGCGG
CCTTAGCTGTTGATGGTTACTCGGAACAGCATGGAGCCGTCGGGGGTGATCAGGCGCTCGTCGATAATTT
TGTTGCCGTTCCACAGGGTCCCTGTTACAGTGATCTTTTTGCCGTCGAACACGGCGATGCCTTCATACGG
CCGTCCGAAATAGTTCAGCATGTTCGGCGTAACCCCGTCGATTACCAGTGTGCCATAGGGCAGGATCACC
TTAAAGTGATGATCATCCACAGGGTACACCACCTTAAACACCTCTTCGATCTGGGCCATTTGGTCGGCGC
TCAGACCTTCATACGGGATGATGACATGGATGTCGATCTTCAGGGCATTTTCACCGCTCCGGACAATCCT
TTGGATCGGAGTTACGGACACGGCGAGATTCTGCAGCAAACTGGACACACCTCCCTGTTCAAGGACTTGG
TCCAGGTTGTAGGCGGCTGTCTGTTCCCAGTCCCCAACGAAATCTTCGAGTGTGAAGACACCGCTCGAGC
CTCCACCTCCGCTCCCGCCACCACCTGAACTGCCTTGAGAAACGCATTGGCGGGAGGGAGTGCGGTGCAC
GGAGCCAGGGCGCTTGGGGATCTTGCGCCAGCGTCTCTTGTCCCAGCGGCAAAGCAGCAGCAGGCGAAAG
GTGTCCCGGAAGGCTTTGTTGCAGAGTGCGTAGCACATGGGGTTGATGGTGCTGTTGACGTAGCACAGCC
AGTAGCCCAGCTCCCACAGGGTCTCGGGAACACAGTCCTTGCAGAAGGTGGACACCAGCACCATGATGTT
GTACGGTGTCCAGGTGAGGATGAAGGCCAGGAGGATGGCACTCAGGGTCCGAGCCGCCTTCTTCTCCTTG
ACCAGCGAGAAGGTCTTCCGCTTGGCCAGCTGCTCCTTTCCACGGGGCTTCTGGCCCTTGCCAGCTCGAT
CACGCCCTTTCTTAGTCGGCCTCTTGACTGTATTTGGGGAGCTCCGTGGGGGCTGCTTGGTGGGGGCCTG
TGCCTCGGGGTCCACCATTGGCATCTTGATCACCACTTCGGAGCCAGGCTCCTCTCCCTCTGAGGATGTG
AGGGACTCCATGGAGCCTTCGTCCTCTTCCTCTTCTTCCTTCCAGCTGTAGGCCTGCAGCAGCCTGGGGG
CCCGGCAGCA
Features (pLannotate 1.2.2; 14 found; start..end, strand, type, name):
    822..840     -  promoter       SP6 promoter: promoter for bacteriophage SP6 RNA polymerase
    866..888     -  promoter       minimal CMV promoter (fragment): human cytomegalovirus (CMV) immediate early promoter
    898..1263    +  enhancer       CMV enhancer: human cytomegalovirus immediate early enhancer
   1265..1452    +  promoter       CMV promoter (fragment): human cytomegalovirus (CMV) immediate early promoter
   1471..1518    +  promoter       EM7 promoter: synthetic bacterial promoter&nbsp
   1550..2341    +  CDS            neo: KKA2_KLEPN - Also known as kan, nptII. Experimental evidence at protein level: Swiss-Prot protein existence level 1. Resistance to kanamycin, neomycin, paromomycin, ribostamycin, butirosin and gentamicin B. From Klebsiella pneumoniae.
   2502..3090    -  rep_origin     ori: high-copy-number ColE1/pMB1/pBR322/pUC origin of replication
   3216..3264    -  polyA_signal   poly(A) signal: synthetic polyadenylation signal
   3303..4325    -  CDS            hph: KHYB_ECOLX - Experimental evidence at protein level: Swiss-Prot protein existence level 1. The aminoglycoside phosphotransferases achieve inactivation of their antibiotic substrates by phosphorylation. Only phosphorylates hygromycin and closely related compounds such as demethyl analogs and destomycin. From Escherichia coli.
   4356..4713    -  promoter       SV40 promoter: SV40 enhancer and early promoter
   4785..4866    -  polyA_signal   SV40 poly(A) signal: SV40 polyadenylation signal
   4889..4972    -  CDS            large T antigen (fragment): large T antigen from SV40 (simian virus 40)
   5049..5519    -  CDS            Nluc (fragment): NanoLuc® luciferase human codon-optimized
   5574..783     -  CDS            CHRM1 (across the origin): ACM1_HUMAN - Experimental evidence at protein level: Swiss-Prot protein existence level 1. The muscarinic acetylcholine receptor mediates various cellular responses, including inhibition of adenylate cyclase, breakdown of phosphoinositides and modulation of potassium channels through the action of G proteins. Primary transducing effect is Pi turnover. From Homo sapiens (Human).
