[The description below was written by a language model from this plasmid's Addgene catalogue record and pLannotate feature annotations shown in this document.]
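Description:
CHRM1-LgBiT Fusion Vector is a 6,170 nt mammalian expression plasmid built on the pFC219K LgBiT CMV-Hyg Flexi backbone. It expresses the unmutated human muscarinic acetylcholine receptor M1 (CHRM1), a G protein-coupled receptor, with LgBiT fused to its C-terminus. In the annotated sequence the CHRM1 coding region lies on the minus strand and spans the numbering origin. It is followed directly by a region annotated as a NanoLuc fragment, which corresponds to LgBiT, the large subunit of the split NanoLuc (NanoBiT) luciferase. An SV40 polyadenylation signal terminates the transcript; the adjacent short large T antigen fragment is probably just part of that SV40-derived region.

The catalogue record gives CMV as the promoter for the fusion. The feature table is less clear on this point. The full CMV enhancer and a CMV promoter fragment are annotated on the opposite strand from the fusion ORF, facing the EM7/kanamycin cassette. Only a small minimal CMV fragment and an SP6 promoter lie immediately upstream of CHRM1 in the matching orientation. The exact promoter arrangement should therefore be checked against the sequence.

The plasmid replicates in E. coli at high copy from a ColE1/pUC-type origin. Bacterial selection is with kanamycin, through the neo/nptII gene driven by the bacterial EM7 promoter. A separate cassette, made up of the SV40 enhancer/early promoter, the hygromycin phosphotransferase gene (hph) and a synthetic poly(A) signal, allows hygromycin selection of stably transfected mammalian cells.

The record gives no application beyond expression of the fusion protein. LgBiT fusions are generally paired with a partner carrying the complementary small peptide (SmBiT or HiBiT), so that proximity restores luciferase activity. For a receptor, that typically means luminescent assays of interactions with partners such as arrestins or G proteins.
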