Addgene plasmid #236795: CHRM1-LgBiT Fusion Vector
Purpose: Express CHRM1-LgBiT Fusion Protein in Mammalian Cells under a CMV promoter
Depositing lab: Promega Corporation.
Backbone
  Vector backbone: pFC219K LgBiT CMV-HygFlexi Vector
  Vector type: Mammalian Expression
  Selectable markers: Hygromycin
Growth in bacteria
  Bacterial resistance: Kanamycin, 50 μg/mL
  Growth temperature: 37°C
  Growth strain: DH5alpha
  Copy number: High Copy
Gene/Insert
  Gene/Insert name: CHRM1
  Species: H. sapiens (human)
  Mutation: None
  Entrez Gene: CHRM1 (a.k.a. HM1, M1, M1R)
  Promoter: CMV
  Tag / fusion protein: LgBiT (C terminal on backbone)
  Cloning method: Other
Terms and licenses: Academic/Nonprofit Terms; Industry Terms
How to cite: CHRM1-LgBiT Fusion Vector was a gift from Promega Corporation (Addgene plasmid # 236795 ; http://n2t.net/addgene:236795 ; RRID:Addgene_236795)
